>Addgene plasmid #211852 | pUPD2-N-L-HR1b (B4-B5) | addgene full sequence | sequence record 417755 | Addgene NGS Result
TAGAGCGATGAGTGGTCTCGAGCCGGAGGTGGCTCATCTGGCGGAGGT
[204 nt withheld, positions 49-252]
GCTGGTCAACTTGAAAATCAAGCTGCTCCTTGAGCTTTGAGACCACTCATCGCGACTAGTAGCGGCCGCT
GCAGTCCGGCAAAAAAGGGCAAGGTGTCACCACCCTGCCCTTTTTCTTTAAAACCGAAAAGATTACTTCG
CGTTATGCAGGCTTCCTCGCTCACTGACTCGCTGCGCTCGGTCGTTCGGCTGCGGCGAGCGGTATCAGCT
CACTCAAAGGCGGTAATACGGTTATCCACAGAATCAGGGGATAACGCAGGAAAGAACATGTGAGCAAAAG
GCCAGCAAAAGGCCAGGAACCGTAAAAAGGCCGCGTTGCTGGCGTTTTTCCACAGGCTCCGCCCCCCTGA
CGAGCATCACAAAAATCGACGCTCAAGTCAGAGGTGGCGAAACCCGACAGGACTATAAAGATACCAGGCG
TTTCCCCCTGGAAGCTCCCTCGTGCGCTCTCCTGTTCCGACCCTGCCGCTTACCGGATACCTGTCCGCCT
TTCTCCCTTCGGGAAGCGTGGCGCTTTCTCATAGCTCACGCTGTAGGTATCTCAGTTCGGTGTAGGTCGT
TCGCTCCAAGCTGGGCTGTGTGCACGAACCCCCCGTTCAGCCCGACCGCTGCGCCTTATCCGGTAACTAT
CGTCTTGAGTCCAACCCGGTAAGACACGACTTATCGCCACTGGCAGCAGCCACTGGTAACAGGATTAGCA
GAGCGAGGTATGTAGGCGGTGCTACAGAGTTCTTGAAGTGGTGGCCTAACTACGGCTACACTAGAAGAAC
AGTATTTGGTATCTGCGCTCTGCTGAAGCCAGTTACCTTCGGAAAAAGAGTTGGTAGCTCTTGATCCGGC
AAACAAACCACCGCTGGTAGCGGTGGTTTTTTTGTTTGCAAGCAGCAGATTACGCGCAGAAAAAAAGGAT
CTCAAGAAGATCCTTTGATCTTTTCTACGGGGTCTGACGCTCAGTGGAACGAAAACTCACGTTAAGGGAT
TTTGGTCATGAGATTATCAAAAAGGATCTTCACCTAGATCCTTTTAAATTAAAAATGAAGTTTTAAATCA
ATCTAAAGTATATATGAGTAAACTTGGTCTGACAGCTCGAGGCTTGGATTCTCACCAATAAAAAACGCCC
GGCGGCAACCGAGCGTTCTGAACAAATCCAGATGGAGTTCTGAGGTCATTACTGGATCTATCAACAGGAG
TCCAAGCGAGCTCGATATCAAATTACGCCCCGCCCTGCCACTCGTCGCAGTACTGTTGTAATTCATTAAG
CATTCTGCCGACATGGAAGCCATCACAAACGGCATGATGAACCTGAATCGCCAGCGGCATCAGCACCTTG
TCGCCTTGCGTATAATATTTGCCCATGGTGAAAACGGGGGCGAAGAAGTTGTCCATATTGGCCACGTTTA
AATCAAAACTGGTGAAACTCACCCAGGGATTGGCTGATACGAAAAACATATTCTCAATAAACCCTTTAGG
GAAATAGGCCAGGTTTTCACCGTAACACGCCACATCTTGCGAATATATGTGTAGAAACTGCCGGAAATCG
TCGTGGTATTCACTCCAGAGTGATGAAAACGTTTCAGTTTGCTCATGGAAAACGGTGTAACAAGGGTGAA
CACTATCCCATATCACCAGCTCACCGTCTTTCATTGCCATACGAAATTCCGGATGAGCATTCATCAGGCG
GGCAAGAATGTGAATAAAGGCCGGATAAAACTTGTGCTTATTTTTCTTTACGGTCTTTAAAAAGGCCGTA
ATATCCAGCTGAACGGTCTGGTTATAGGTACATTGAGCAACTGACTGAAATGCCTCAAAATGTTCTTTAC
GATGCCATTGGGATATATCAACGGTGGTATATCCAGTGATTTTTTTCTCCATTTTAGCTTCCTTAGCTCC
TGAAAATCTCGATAACTCAAAAAATACGCCCGGTAGTGATCTTATTTCATTATGGTGAAAGTTGGAACCT
CTTACGTGCCCGATCAACTCGAGTGCCACCTGACGTCTAAGAAACCATTATTATCATGACATTAACCTAT
AAAAATAGGCGTATCACGAGGCAGAATTTCAGATAAAAAAAATCCTTAGCTTTCGCTAAGGATGATTTCT
GGAATTCGCGGCCGCTTC
Features (pLannotate 1.2.2; 9 found; start..end, strand, type, name):
     25..282     +  CDS            PKN1 (fragment) (sequence partly withheld): PKN1_HUMAN - Also known as PAK1, PKN, PRK1, PRKCL1. Experimental evidence at protein level: Swiss-Prot protein existence level 1. PKC-related serine/threonine-protein kinase involved in various processes such as regulation of the intermediate filaments of the actin cytoskeleton, cell migration, tumor cell invasion and transcription regulation. Part of a signaling cascade that begins with the activation of the adrenergic receptor ADRA1B and leads to the activation of MAPK14. Regulates the cytoskeletal network by phosphorylating proteins such as VIM and neurofilament proteins NEFH, NEFL and NEFM
    307..326     +  misc_feature   BioBrick suffix: universal suffix for all parts
    327..384     +  terminator     his operon terminator: This putative transcriptin terminator from the E. coli his operon has a 2-bp deletion introduced during synthesis. Its efficiency has not been determined.
    579..1167    -  rep_origin     ori: high-copy-number ColE1/pMB1/pBR322/pUC origin of replication
   1350..1444    -  terminator     lambda t0 terminator: transcription terminator from phage lambda
   1468..2124    -  CDS            cat: CAT_ECOLX - Experimental evidence at protein level: Swiss-Prot protein existence level 1. This enzyme is an effector of chloramphenicol resistance in bacteria. From Escherichia coli. This protein is used as a marker in many commonly used cloning vectors, such as pACYC184.
   2125..2222    -  promoter       cat promoter: promoter of the E. coli cat gene encoding chloramphenicol acetyltransferase
   2308..2351    -  terminator     bacterial terminator: putative bacterial transcription terminator
   2354..5       +  misc_feature   BioBrick prefix (across the origin): BioBrick prefix for parts that do not start with "ATG"
