[The description below was written by a language model from this plasmid's Addgene catalogue record and pLannotate feature annotations shown in this document.]
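Description:
pUPD2-N-L-HR1b (B4-B5) is a small, level-0 "domestication" plasmid of about 2.4 kb built on the pUPD2 backbone, the universal part-entry vector used in the GoldenBraid modular cloning system for plant synthetic biology. It is maintained in E. coli through a high-copy ColE1/pUC-type origin and selected with chloramphenicol, conferred by a cat gene driven by its own promoter and followed by the lambda t0 terminator. Additional bacterial terminators (a his operon terminator and a putative terminator) and BioBrick prefix and suffix sequences flank the cloning region, insulating the stored part from transcription originating in the backbone.

The payload is a synthetic coding sequence for the HR1b degron, roughly 260 bp, which the annotation matches to a fragment of human PKN1, consistent with the HR1b domain of that kinase. It was inserted through BsmBI sites that were destroyed during cloning, as is normal for type IIS domestication. The "B4-B5" designation indicates the standard grammar positions the part occupies in a transcriptional unit, and the "N-L" in the name may refer to a linker and the tag's orientation relative to the target, though the record does not define it. The plasmid carries no plant promoter, terminator or eukaryotic selection marker, so it is not an expression construct in itself. It serves as a reusable coding part to be assembled with other modules, fusing the degron to proteins of interest. The associated work describes an inducible protein degradation system for rapid depletion of target proteins in plants.
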