Addgene plasmid #211852: pUPD2-N-L-HR1b (B4-B5)
Purpose: CDS for HR1b degron sequence in domestication vector
Depositing lab: Marcela Rojas-Pierce. Depositing organization: North Carolina State University. Publication: Rapid depletion of target proteins in plants by an inducible protein degradation system. Huang L, Rojas-Pierce M. Plant Cell. 2024 Mar 6:koae072. doi: 10.1093/plcell/koae072. PubMed 38446628.
Backbone
  Vector backbone: pUPD2
  Backbone manufacturer: Diego Orzaez Lab
  Backbone size w/o insert (bp): 2105
  Vector type: Synthetic Biology
Growth in bacteria
  Bacterial resistance: Chloramphenicol, 25 μg/mL
  Growth temperature: 37°C
  Growth strain: DH5alpha
  Copy number: High Copy
Gene/Insert
  Gene/Insert name: HR1b
  Species: Synthetic
  Cloning method: Restriction Enzyme; 5′ cloning site BsmBI (destroyed during cloning); 3′ cloning site BsmBI (destroyed during cloning)
Terms and licenses: Academic/Nonprofit Terms; Industry Terms: Not Available to Industry
Depositor comments: Rojas-Pierce Lab plasmid pMRP0817
How to cite: pUPD2-N-L-HR1b (B4-B5) was a gift from Marcela Rojas-Pierce (Addgene plasmid # 211852 ; http://n2t.net/addgene:211852 ; RRID:Addgene_211852)
